Addgene plasmid #144057: TFORF2646
Purpose: Lentiviral vector for overexpressing transcription factor ORFs with unique 24-bp barcodes. Barcodes facilitate identification of transcription factors in pooled screens.
Depositing lab: Feng Zhang. Depositing organization: Broad Institute. Publication: A transcription factor atlas of directed differentiation. Joung J, Ma S, Tay T, Geiger-Schuller KR, Kirchgatterer PC, Verdine VK, Guo B, Arias-Garcia MA, Allen WE, Singh A, Kuksenko O, Abudayyeh OO, Gootenberg JS, Fu Z, Macrae RK, Buenrostro JD, Regev A, Zhang F. Cell. 2023 Jan 5;186(1):209-229.e26. doi: 10.1016/j.cell.2022.11.026. PubMed 36608654.
Backbone
  Vector backbone: pLX_TRC317
  Backbone manufacturer: Broad Institute Genetic Perturbation Platform
  Backbone size w/o insert (bp): 8264
  Vector type: Mammalian Expression, Lentiviral
  Selectable markers: Puromycin
Growth in bacteria
  Bacterial resistance: Ampicillin, 100 μg/mL
  Growth temperature: 37°C
  Growth strain: NEB Stable
  Copy number: High Copy
Gene/Insert
  Gene/Insert name: PAX3
  Species: H. sapiens (human)
  Insert size (bp): 1556
  Entrez Gene: PAX3 (a.k.a. CDHS, HUP2, PAX-3, WS1, WS3)
  Promoter: EF1a
  Cloning method: Unknown
  Sequencing primers: 5′ GGGTGGAGACTGAAGTTAGGCCAG; 3′ CACATAGCGTAAAAGGAGCAACATAG
Terms and licenses: Academic/Nonprofit Terms; Industry Terms: Not Available to Industry
Depositor comments: NM_181458,ENST00000392070 . The transcription factor ORF portion of this plasmid was synthesized by Genewiz. Please test multiple small colonies in case of plasmid recombination. To make this collection available in a timely manner, a portion of this collection was not fully sequenced by Addgene. If an Addgene verified full plasmid sequence is not available, please contact us prior to placing an order to request the full sequence.
How to cite: TFORF2646 was a gift from Feng Zhang (Addgene plasmid # 144057 ; http://n2t.net/addgene:144057 ; RRID:Addgene_144057)
