[The description below was written by a language model from this plasmid's Addgene catalogue record and pLannotate feature annotations shown in this document.]
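Description:
TFORF2646 is a lentiviral mammalian expression plasmid built on the pLX_TRC317 backbone, one member of a barcoded library of transcription factor open reading frames. It carries human PAX3, a paired-box transcription factor involved in neural development and myogenesis, as a synthesized ORF corresponding to a specific annotated transcript isoform. The ORF is driven by the strong constitutive EF-1α promoter and is followed by a WPRE, which enhances transcript stability and expression. According to the record, each library member also carries a unique 24-bp barcode so that the transcription factor can be identified in pooled screens. The feature table does not annotate the barcode, so its exact position is not stated. A short U6 promoter fragment lies between the ORF and the WPRE.

The viral portion has a third-generation, self-inactivating layout. An RSV promoter is fused to a truncated HIV-1 5' LTR, followed by the Ψ packaging signal with a partial gag sequence, the RRE for Rev-dependent nuclear export, a cPPT/CTS, and a ΔU3 3' LTR, with an SV40 polyadenylation signal downstream. Upstream of the EF-1α cassette, SV40 early promoter and origin sequences precede a puromycin N-acetyltransferase gene, allowing selection of transduced cells with puromycin.

In bacteria the plasmid is maintained through a high-copy ColE1/pUC-type origin and ampicillin resistance. It also contains an f1 origin and residual lac, T7 and T3 cloning-vector elements. The depositor notes a risk of recombination, as is common for LTR-containing plasmids. The sequenced record is 9,820 nt, consistent with the stated backbone and insert sizes. The construct is intended for PAX3 overexpression, individually or in pooled screens of directed differentiation.
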