Features (pLannotate 1.2.2; 31 found; start..end, strand, type, name):
      5..231     +  promoter       RSV promoter: Rous sarcoma virus enhancer/promoter
    232..412     +  LTR            5' LTR (truncated): truncated 5' long terminal repeat (LTR) from HIV-1
    459..584     +  misc_feature   HIV-1 Ψ: packaging signal of human immunodeficiency virus type 1
    568..931     +  CDS            HIV-1 gag (fragment): gag protein from human immunodeficiency virus 1; gag
   1077..1310    +  misc_feature   RRE: The Rev response element (RRE) of HIV-1 allows for Rev-dependent mRNA export from the nucleus to the cytoplasm.
   1687..1713    +  CDS            Rev (fragment): human immunodeficiency virus 1 (HIV-1) Rev protein; rev; enhances nuclear export of unspliced and incompletely spliced viral mRNAs
   1720..1743    +  promoter       SV40 promoter (fragment): SV40 early promoter
   1744..1815    +  promoter       SV40 promoter (fragment): SV40 enhancer and early promoter
   1839..1974    +  rep_origin     SV40 ori: SV40 origin of replication
   2020..2616    +  CDS            PuroR (fragment): puromycin N-acetyltransferase; pac from Streptomyces; confers resistance to puromycin
   2665..2782    +  misc_feature   cPPT/CTS: central polypurine tract and central termination sequence of HIV-1
   2847..2913    +  CDS            small t antigen (fragment): SV40 (simian virus 40) small t antigen
   2920..4098    +  promoter       EF-1α promoter: strong constitutive promoter for human elongation factor EF-1α
   4115..5536    +  CDS            PAX3: PAX3_HUMAN - Also known as HUP2. Experimental evidence at protein level: Swiss-Prot protein existence level 1. Transcription factor that may regulate cell proliferation, migration and apoptosis. Involved in neural development and myogenesis. Transcriptional activator of MITF, acting synergistically with SOX10 (PubMed:21965087). From Homo sapiens (Human).
   5582..5635    +  promoter       U6 promoter (fragment): RNA polymerase III promoter for human U6 snRNA
   5677..6265    +  misc_feature   WPRE: woodchuck hepatitis virus posttranscriptional regulatory element
   6316..6335    +  misc_feature   cPPT/CTS (fragment): central polypurine tract and central termination sequence of HIV-1
   6337..6570    +  LTR            3' LTR (ΔU3): self-inactivating 3' long terminal repeat (LTR) from HIV-1
   6648..6769    +  polyA_signal   SV40 poly(A) signal: SV40 polyadenylation signal
   6809..6944    +  rep_origin     SV40 ori: SV40 origin of replication
   6965..6983    -  promoter       T7 promoter: promoter for bacteriophage T7 RNA polymerase
   6991..7146    +  CDS            lacZα (fragment): LacZα fragment of β-galactosidase; lacZ fragment
   7151..7579    +  rep_origin     f1 ori (sequence partly withheld): f1 bacteriophage origin of replication; arrow indicates direction of (+) strand synthesis
   7632..7736    +  promoter       AmpR promoter: bla
   7737..8597    +  CDS            AmpR: β-lactamase; bla; confers resistance to ampicillin, carbenicillin, and related antibiotics
   8768..9356    +  rep_origin     ori: high-copy-number ColE1/pMB1/pBR322/pUC origin of replication
   9539..9631    +  CDS            lacI (fragment): lac repressor; lacI; The lac repressor binds to the lac operator to inhibit transcription in E. coli. This inhibition can be relieved by adding lactose or isopropyl-β-D-thiogalactopyranoside (IPTG).
   9644..9665    +  protein_bind   CAP binding site: CAP binding activates transcription in the presence of cAMP. E. coli catabolite activator protein
   9680..9710    +  promoter       lac promoter: promoter for the E. coli lac operon
   9718..9734    +  protein_bind   lac operator: The lac repressor binds to the lac operator to inhibit transcription in E. coli. This inhibition can be relieved by adding lactose or isopropyl-β-D-thiogalactopyranoside (IPTG). lac repressor encoded by lacI
   9779..9797    +  promoter       T3 promoter: promoter for bacteriophage T3 RNA polymerase
>Addgene plasmid #144057 | TFORF2646 | addgene full sequence | sequence record 391404 | Addgene NGS Result
TTAATGTAGTCTTATGCAATACTCTTGTAGTCTTGCAACATGGTAACGATGAGTTAGCAACATGCCTTAC
AAGGAGAGAAAAAGCACCGTGCATGCCGATTGGTGGAAGTAAGGTGGTACGATCGTGCCTTATTAGGAAG
GCAACAGACGGGTCTGACATGGATTGGACGAACCACTGAATTGCCGCATTGCAGAGATATTGTATTTAAG
TGCCTAGCTCGATACATAAACGGGTCTCTCTGGTTAGACCAGATCTGAGCCTGGGAGCTCTCTGGCTAAC
TAGGGAACCCACTGCTTAAGCCTCAATAAAGCTTGCCTTGAGTGCTTCAAGTAGTGTGTGCCCGTCTGTT
GTGTGACTCTGGTAACTAGAGATCCCTCAGACCCTTTTAGTCAGTGTGGAAAATCTCTAGCAGTGGCGCC
CGAACAGGGACTTGAAAGCGAAAGGGAAACCAGAGGAGCTCTCTCGACGCAGGACTCGGCTTGCTGAAGC
GCGCACGGCAAGAGGCGAGGGGCGGCGACTGGTGAGTACGCCAAAAATTTTGACTAGCGGAGGCTAGAAG
GAGAGAGATGGGTGCGAGAGCGTCAGTATTAAGCGGGGGAGAATTAGATCGCGATGGGAAAAAATTCGGT
TAAGGCCAGGGGGAAAGAAAAAATATAAATTAAAACATATAGTATGGGCAAGCAGGGAGCTAGAACGATT
CGCAGTTAATCCTGGCCTGTTAGAAACATCAGAAGGCTGTAGACAAATACTGGGACAGCTACAACCATCC
CTTCAGACAGGATCAGAAGAACTTAGATCATTATATAATACAGTAGCAACCCTCTATTGTGTGCATCAAA
GGATAGAGATAAAAGACACCAAGGAAGCTTTAGACAAGATAGAGGAAGAGCAAAACAAAAGTAAGACCAC
CGCACAGCAAGCGGCCGCTGATCTTCAGACCTGGAGGAGGAGATATGAGGGACAATTGGAGAAGTGAATT
ATATAAATATAAAGTAGTAAAAATTGAACCATTAGGAGTAGCACCCACCAAGGCAAAGAGAAGAGTGGTG
CAGAGAGAAAAAAGAGCAGTGGGAATAGGAGCTTTGTTCCTTGGGTTCTTGGGAGCAGCAGGAAGCACTA
TGGGCGCAGCGTCAATGACGCTGACGGTACAGGCCAGACAATTATTGTCTGGTATAGTGCAGCAGCAGAA
CAATTTGCTGAGGGCTATTGAGGCGCAACAGCATCTGTTGCAACTCACAGTCTGGGGCATCAAGCAGCTC
CAGGCAAGAATCCTGGCTGTGGAAAGATACCTAAAGGATCAACAGCTCCTGGGGATTTGGGGTTGCTCTG
GAAAACTCATTTGCACCACTGCTGTGCCTTGGAATGCTAGTTGGAGTAATAAATCTCTGGAACAGATTTG
GAATCACACGACCTGGATGGAGTGGGACAGAGAAATTAACAATTACACAAGCTTAATACACTCCTTAATT
GAAGAATCGCAAAACCAGCAAGAAAAGAATGAACAAGAATTATTGGAATTAGATAAATGGGCAAGTTTGT
GGAATTGGTTTAACATAACAAATTGGCTGTGGTATATAAAATTATTCATAATGATAGTAGGAGGCTTGGT
AGGTTTAAGAATAGTTTTTGCTGTACTTTCTATAGTGAATAGAGTTAGGCAGGGATATTCACCATTATCG
TTTCAGACCCACCTCCCAACCCCGAGGGGACCCATGCATTGCATCTCAATTAGTCAGCAACCAGGTGTGG
AAAGTCCCCAGGCTCCCCAGCAGGCAGAAGTATGCAAAGCATGCGTCTCAATTAGTCAGCAACCATAGTC
CCGCCCCTAACTCCGCCCATCCCGCCCCTAACTCCGCCCAGTTCCGCCCATTCTCCGCCCCATGGCTGAC
TAATTTTTTTTATTTATGCAGAGGCCGAGGCCGCCTCGGCCTCTGAGCTATTCCAGAAGTAGTGAGGAGG
CTTTTTTGGAGGCCTAGGCTTTTGCAAAAAGCTTTCTAGAGGTACCACCGGAGCTTACCATGACCGAGTA
CAAGCCCACGGTGCGCCTCGCCACCCGCGACGACGTCCCCAGGGCCGTACGCACCCTCGCCGCCGCGTTC
GCCGACTACCCCGCCACGCGCCACACCGTCGATCCGGACCGCCACATCGAGCGGGTCACCGAGCTGCAAG
AACTCTTCCTCACGCGCGTCGGGCTCGACATCGGCAAGGTGTGGGTCGCGGACGACGGCGCCGCCGTGGC
GGTCTGGACCACGCCGGAGAGCGTCGAAGCGGGGGCGGTGTTCGCCGAGATCGGCCCGCGCATGGCCGAG
TTGAGCGGTTCCCGGCTGGCCGCGCAGCAACAGATGGAAGGCCTCCTGGCGCCGCACCGGCCCAAGGAGC
CCGCGTGGTTCCTGGCCACCGTCGGCGTCTCGCCCGACCACCAGGGCAAGGGTCTGGGCAGCGCCGTCGT
GCTCCCCGGAGTGGAGGCGGCCGAGCGCGCCGGGGTGCCCGCCTTCCTGGAGACCTCCGCGCCCCGCAAC
CTCCCCTTCTACGAGCGGCTCGGCTTCACCGTCACCGCCGACGTCGAGGTGCCCGAAGGACCGCGCACCT
GGTGCATGACCCGCAAGCCCGGTGCCAGTTAACGAATTCTAGATCTTGAGACAAATGGCAGTATTCATCC
ACAATTTTAAAAGAAAAGGGGGGATTGGGGGGTACAGTGCAGGGGAAAGAATAGTAGACATAATAGCAAC
AGACATACAAACTAAAGAATTACAAAAACAAATTACAAAAATTCAAAATTTTCGGGTTTATTACAGGGAC
AGCAGAGATCCACTTTGGCGCCGGCTCGAGGCCTGCAGGTGCAAAGATGGATAAAGTTTTAAACAGAGAG
GAATCTTTGCAGCTAATGGACCTTCTAGGTCTTGAAAGGAGTGGGAATTGGCTCCGGTGCCCGTCAGTGG
GCAGAGCGCACATCGCCCACAGTCCCCGAGAAGTTGGGGGGAGGGGTCGGCAATTGAACCGGTGCCTAGA
GAAGGTGGCGCGGGGTAAACTGGGAAAGTGATGTCGTGTACTGGCTCCGCCTTTTTCCCGAGGGTGGGGG
AGAACCGTATATAAGTGCAGTAGTCGCCGTGAACGTTCTTTTTCGCAACGGGTTTGCCGCCAGAACACAG
GTAAGTGCCGTGTGTGGTTCCCGCGGGCCTGGCCTCTTTACGGGTTATGGCCCTTGCGTGCCTTGAATTA
CTTCCACCTGGCTGCAGTACGTGATTCTTGATCCCGAGCTTCGGGTTGGAAGTGGGTGGGAGAGTTCGAG
GCCTTGCGCTTAAGGAGCCCCTTCGCCTCGTGCTTGAGTTGAGGCCTGGCCTGGGCGCTGGGGCCGCCGC
GTGCGAATCTGGTGGCACCTTCGCGCCTGTCTCGCTGCTTTCGATAAGTCTCTAGCCATTTAAAATTTTT
GATGACCTGCTGCGACGCTTTTTTTCTGGCAAGATAGTCTTGTAAATGCGGGCCAAGATCTGCACACTGG
TATTTCGGTTTTTGGGGCCGCGGGCGGCGACGGGGCCCGTGCGTCCCAGCGCACATGTTCGGCGAGGCGG
GGCCTGCGAGCGCGGCCACCGAGAATCGGACGGGGGTAGTCTCAAGCTGGCCGGCCTGCTCTGGTGCCTG
GCCTCGCGCCGCCGTGTATCGCCCCGCCCTGGGCGGCAAGGCTGGCCCGGTCGGCACCAGTTGCGTGAGC
GGAAAGATGGCCGCTTCCCGGCCCTGCTGCAGGGAGCTCAAAATGGAGGACGCGGCGCTCGGGAGAGCGG
GCGGGTGAGTCACCCACACAAAGGAAAAGGGCCTTTCCGTCCTCAGCCGTCGCTTCATGTGACTCCACGG
AGTACCGGGCGCCGTCCAGGCACCTCGATTAGTTCTCGAGCTTTTGGAGTACGTCGTCTTTAGGTTGGGG
GGAGGGGTTTTATGCGATGGAGTTTCCCCACACTGAGTGGGTGGAGACTGAAGTTAGGCCAGCTTGGCAC
TTGATGTAATTCTCCTTGGAATTTGCCCTTTTTGAGTTTGGATCTTGGTTCATTCTCAAGCCTCAGACAG
TGGTTCAAAGTTTTTTTCTTCCATTTCAGGTGTCGTGAGGCTAGCACCGCCACCATGACCACGCTGGCCG
GCGCTGTGCCCAGGATGATGCGGCCGGGCCCGGGGCAGAACTACCCGCGTAGCGGGTTCCCGCTGGAAGT
GTCCACTCCCCTCGGCCAGGGCCGCGTCAACCAGCTCGGCGGTGTTTTTATCAACGGCAGGCCGCTGCCC
AACCACATCCGCCACAAGATCGTGGAGATGGCCCACCACGGCATCCGGCCCTGCGTCATCTCGCGCCAGC
TGCGCGTGTCCCACGGCTGCGTCTCCAAGATCCTGTGCAGGTACCAGGAGACTGGCTCCATACGTCCTGG
TGCCATCGGCGGCAGCAAGCCCAAGCAGGTGACAACGCCTGACGTGGAGAAGAAAATTGAGGAATACAAA
AGAGAGAACCCGGGCATGTTCAGCTGGGAAATCCGAGACAAATTACTCAAGGACGCGGTCTGTGATCGAA
ACACCGTGCCGTCAGTGAGTTCCATCAGCCGCATCCTGAGAAGTAAATTCGGGAAAGGTGAAGAGGAGGA
GGCCGACTTGGAGAGGAAGGAGGCAGAGGAAAGCGAGAAGAAGGCCAAACACAGCATCGACGGCATCCTG
AGCGAGCGAGCCTCAGCACCCCAATCAGATGAAGGCTCTGATATTGACTCTGAACCAGATTTACCACTAA
AGAGGAAACAGCGCAGAAGCCGAACCACCTTCACAGCAGAACAGCTGGAGGAACTGGAGCGTGCTTTTGA
GAGAACTCATTACCCTGACATTTATACTAGGGAGGAACTGGCCCAGAGGGCGAAGCTCACCGAGGCCCGA
GTACAGGTCTGGTTTAGCAACCGCCGTGCAAGATGGAGGAAGCAAGCTGGGGCCAATCAACTGATGGCTT
TCAACCATCTCATTCCCGGGGGGTTCCCTCCCACTGCCATGCCGACCTTGCCAACGTACCAGCTGTCGGA
GACCTCTTACCAGCCCACATCTATTCCACAAGCTGTGTCAGATCCCAGCAGCACCGTTCACAGACCTCAA
CCGCTTCCTCCAAGCACTGTACACCAAAGCACGATTCCTTCCAACCCAGACAGCAGCTCTGCCTACTGCC
TCCCCAGCACCAGGCATGGATTTTCCAGCTATACAGACAGCTTTGTGCCTCCGTCGGGGCCCTCCAACCC
CATGAACCCCACCATTGGCAATGGCCTCTCACCTCAGGTAATGGGACTCCTGACCAACCACGGTGGGGTA
CCTCATCAGCCCCAGACTGATTACGCGCTCTCCCCTCTCACCGGGGGTCTGGAACCTACCACCACGGTGT
CGGCCAGCTGCAGTCAGAGACTAGACCATATGAAGAGCTTGGACAGTCTGCCAACATCTCAGTCCTACTG
TCCACCCACCTATAGCACCACAGGCTACAGTATGGACCCTGTCACAGGCTACCAATATGGGCAGTATGGA
CAAAGTGCCTTTCATTATCTCAAGCCAGATATCGCGTAGTAATGAACTAGTCCGTAACTTGAAAGTATTT
CGATTTCTTGGCTTTATATATCTTGTGGAAAGGACGACCGAGCGTTAGTCCTGCCTCATCGACGCGTTAA
GTCGACAATCAACCTCTGGATTACAAAATTTGTGAAAGATTGACTGGTATTCTTAACTATGTTGCTCCTT
TTACGCTATGTGGATACGCTGCTTTAATGCCTTTGTATCATGCTATTGCTTCCCGTATGGCTTTCATTTT
CTCCTCCTTGTATAAATCCTGGTTGCTGTCTCTTTATGAGGAGTTGTGGCCCGTTGTCAGGCAACGTGGC
GTGGTGTGCACTGTGTTTGCTGACGCAACCCCCACTGGTTGGGGCATTGCCACCACCTGTCAGCTCCTTT
CCGGGACTTTCGCTTTCCCCCTCCCTATTGCCACGGCGGAACTCATCGCCGCCTGCCTTGCCCGCTGCTG
GACAGGGGCTCGGCTGTTGGGCACTGACAATTCCGTGGTGTTGTCGGGGAAATCATCGTCCTTTCCTTGG
CTGCTCGCCTGTGTTGCCACCTGGATTCTGCGCGGGACGTCCTTCTGCTACGTCCCTTCGGCCCTCAATC
CAGCGGACCTTCCTTCCCGCGGCCTGCTGCCGGCTCTGCGGCCTCTTCCGCGTCTTCGCCTTCGCCCTCA
GACGAGTCGGATCTCCCTTTGGGCCGCCTCCCCGCGTCGACTTTAAGACCAATGACTTACAAGGCAGCTG
TAGATCTTAGCCACTTTTTAAAAGAAAAGGGGGGACTGGAAGGGCTAATTCACTCCCAACGAAGACAAGA
TCTGCTTTTTGCTTGTACTGGGTCTCTCTGGTTAGACCAGATCTGAGCCTGGGAGCTCTCTGGCTAACTA
GGGAACCCACTGCTTAAGCCTCAATAAAGCTTGCCTTGAGTGCTTCAAGTAGTGTGTGCCCGTCTGTTGT
GTGACTCTGGTAACTAGAGATCCCTCAGACCCTTTTAGTCAGTGTGGAAAATCTCTAGCAGTACGTATAG
TAGTTCATGTCATCTTATTATTCAGTATTTATAACTTGCAAAGAAATGAATATCAGAGAGTGAGAGGAAC
TTGTTTATTGCAGCTTATAATGGTTACAAATAAAGCAATAGCATCACAAATTTCACAAATAAAGCATTTT
TTTCACTGCATTCTAGTTGTGGTTTGTCCAAACTCATCAATGTATCTTATCATGTCTGGCTCTAGCTATC
CCGCCCCTAACTCCGCCCATCCCGCCCCTAACTCCGCCCAGTTCCGCCCATTCTCCGCCCCATGGCTGAC
TAATTTTTTTTATTTATGCAGAGGCCGAGGCCGCCTCGGCCTCTGAGCTATTCCAGAAGTAGTGAGGAGG
CTTTTTTGGAGGCCTAGGGACGTACCCAATTCGCCCTATAGTGAGTCGTATTACGCGCGCTCACTGGCCG
TCGTTTTACAACGTCGTGACTGGGAAAACCCTGGCGTTACCCAACTTAATCGCCTTGCAGCACATCCCCC
TTTCGCCAGCTGGCGTAATAGCGAAGAGGCCCGCACCGATCGCCCTTCCCAACAGTTGCGCAGCCTGAAT
GGCGAATGGG
[124 nt withheld, positions 7151-7274]
C
[91 nt withheld, positions 7276-7366]
A
[49 nt withheld, positions 7368-7416]
CCTTTGACGTTGGAGTCCACGTTCTTT
[37 nt withheld, positions 7444-7480]
ACCCTATCTCGGTCTATTCTTTTGATTTATAAGGGATTTTGCCGATTTCGGCCTATTGGTTAAAAAATGA
GCTGATTTAACAAAAATTTAACGCGAATTTTAACAAAATATTAACGCTTACAATTTAGGTGGCACTTTTC
GGGGAAATGTGCGCGGAACCCCTATTTGTTTATTTTTCTAAATACATTCAAATATGTATCCGCTCATGAG
ACAATAACCCTGATAAATGCTTCAATAATATTGAAAAAGGAAGAGTATGAGTATTCAACATTTCCGTGTC
GCCCTTATTCCCTTTTTTGCGGCATTTTGCCTTCCTGTTTTTGCTCACCCAGAAACGCTGGTGAAAGTAA
AAGATGCTGAAGATCAGTTGGGTGCACGAGTGGGTTACATCGAACTGGATCTCAACAGCGGTAAGATCCT
TGAGAGTTTTCGCCCCGAAGAACGTTTTCCAATGATGAGCACTTTTAAAGTTCTGCTATGTGGCGCGGTA
TTATCCCGTATTGACGCCGGGCAAGAGCAACTCGGTCGCCGCATACACTATTCTCAGAATGACTTGGTTG
AGTACTCACCAGTCACAGAAAAGCATCTTACGGATGGCATGACAGTAAGAGAATTATGCAGTGCTGCCAT
AACCATGAGTGATAACACTGCGGCCAACTTACTTCTGACAACGATCGGAGGACCGAAGGAGCTAACCGCT
TTTTTGCACAACATGGGGGATCATGTAACTCGCCTTGATCGTTGGGAACCGGAGCTGAATGAAGCCATAC
CAAACGACGAGCGTGACACCACGATGCCTGTAGCAATGGCAACAACGTTGCGCAAACTATTAACTGGCGA
ACTACTTACTCTAGCTTCCCGGCAACAATTAATAGACTGGATGGAGGCGGATAAAGTTGCAGGACCACTT
CTGCGCTCGGCCCTTCCGGCTGGCTGGTTTATTGCTGATAAATCTGGAGCCGGTGAGCGTGGGTCTCGCG
GTATCATTGCAGCACTGGGGCCAGATGGTAAGCCCTCCCGTATCGTAGTTATCTACACGACGGGGAGTCA
GGCAACTATGGATGAACGAAATAGACAGATCGCTGAGATAGGTGCCTCACTGATTAAGCATTGGTAACTG
TCAGACCAAGTTTACTCATATATACTTTAGATTGATTTAAAACTTCATTTTTAATTTAAAAGGATCTAGG
TGAAGATCCTTTTTGATAATCTCATGACCAAAATCCCTTAACGTGAGTTTTCGTTCCACTGAGCGTCAGA
CCCCGTAGAAAAGATCAAAGGATCTTCTTGAGATCCTTTTTTTCTGCGCGTAATCTGCTGCTTGCAAACA
AAAAAACCACCGCTACCAGCGGTGGTTTGTTTGCCGGATCAAGAGCTACCAACTCTTTTTCCGAAGGTAA
CTGGCTTCAGCAGAGCGCAGATACCAAATACTGTTCTTCTAGTGTAGCCGTAGTTAGGCCACCACTTCAA
GAACTCTGTAGCACCGCCTACATACCTCGCTCTGCTAATCCTGTTACCAGTGGCTGCTGCCAGTGGCGAT
AAGTCGTGTCTTACCGGGTTGGACTCAAGACGATAGTTACCGGATAAGGCGCAGCGGTCGGGCTGAACGG
GGGGTTCGTGCACACAGCCCAGCTTGGAGCGAACGACCTACACCGAACTGAGATACCTACAGCGTGAGCT
ATGAGAAAGCGCCACGCTTCCCGAAGGGAGAAAGGCGGACAGGTATCCGGTAAGCGGCAGGGTCGGAACA
GGAGAGCGCACGAGGGAGCTTCCAGGGGGAAACGCCTGGTATCTTTATAGTCCTGTCGGGTTTCGCCACC
TCTGACTTGAGCGTCGATTTTTGTGATGCTCGTCAGGGGGGCGGAGCCTATGGAAAAACGCCAGCAACGC
GGCCTTTTTACGGTTCCTGGCCTTTTGCTGGCCTTTTGCTCACATGTTCTTTCCTGCGTTATCCCCTGAT
TCTGTGGATAACCGTATTACCGCCTTTGAGTGAGCTGATACCGCTCGCCGCAGCCGAACGACCGAGCGCA
GCGAGTCAGTGAGCGAGGAAGCGGAAGAGCGCCCAATACGCAAACCGCCTCTCCCCGCGCGTTGGCCGAT
TCATTAATGCAGCTGGCACGACAGGTTTCCCGACTGGAAAGCGGGCAGTGAGCGCAACGCAATTAATGTG
AGTTAGCTCACTCATTAGGCACCCCAGGCTTTACACTTTATGCTTCCGGCTCGTATGTTGTGTGGAATTG
TGAGCGGATAACAATTTCACACAGGAAACAGCTATGACCATGATTACGCCAAGCGCGCAATTAACCCTCA
CTAAAGGGAACAAAAGCTGGAGCTGCAAGC
