>Addgene plasmid #144057 | TFORF2646 | depositor partial sequence | sequence record 284295 | Insert
ACCGCCACCATGACCACGCTGGCCGGCGCTGTGCCCAGGATGATGCGGCCGGGCCCGGGGCAGAACTACC
CGCGTAGCGGGTTCCCGCTGGAAGTGTCCACTCCCCTCGGCCAGGGCCGCGTCAACCAGCTCGGCGGTGT
TTTTATCAACGGCAGGCCGCTGCCCAACCACATCCGCCACAAGATCGTGGAGATGGCCCACCACGGCATC
CGGCCCTGCGTCATCTCGCGCCAGCTGCGCGTGTCCCACGGCTGCGTCTCCAAGATCCTGTGCAGGTACC
AGGAGACTGGCTCCATACGTCCTGGTGCCATCGGCGGCAGCAAGCCCAAGCAGGTGACAACGCCTGACGT
GGAGAAGAAAATTGAGGAATACAAAAGAGAGAACCCGGGCATGTTCAGCTGGGAAATCCGAGACAAATTA
CTCAAGGACGCGGTCTGTGATCGAAACACCGTGCCGTCAGTGAGTTCCATCAGCCGCATCCTGAGAAGTA
AATTCGGGAAAGGTGAAGAGGAGGAGGCCGACTTGGAGAGGAAGGAGGCAGAGGAAAGCGAGAAGAAGGC
CAAACACAGCATCGACGGCATCCTGAGCGAGCGAGCCTCAGCACCCCAATCAGATGAAGGCTCTGATATT
GACTCTGAACCAGATTTACCACTAAAGAGGAAACAGCGCAGAAGCCGAACCACCTTCACAGCAGAACAGC
TGGAGGAACTGGAGCGTGCTTTTGAGAGAACTCATTACCCTGACATTTATACTAGGGAGGAACTGGCCCA
GAGGGCGAAGCTCACCGAGGCCCGAGTACAGGTCTGGTTTAGCAACCGCCGTGCAAGATGGAGGAAGCAA
GCTGGGGCCAATCAACTGATGGCTTTCAACCATCTCATTCCCGGGGGGTTCCCTCCCACTGCCATGCCGA
CCTTGCCAACGTACCAGCTGTCGGAGACCTCTTACCAGCCCACATCTATTCCACAAGCTGTGTCAGATCC
CAGCAGCACCGTTCACAGACCTCAACCGCTTCCTCCAAGCACTGTACACCAAAGCACGATTCCTTCCAAC
CCAGACAGCAGCTCTGCCTACTGCCTCCCCAGCACCAGGCATGGATTTTCCAGCTATACAGACAGCTTTG
TGCCTCCGTCGGGGCCCTCCAACCCCATGAACCCCACCATTGGCAATGGCCTCTCACCTCAGGTAATGGG
ACTCCTGACCAACCACGGTGGGGTACCTCATCAGCCCCAGACTGATTACGCGCTCTCCCCTCTCACCGGG
GGTCTGGAACCTACCACCACGGTGTCGGCCAGCTGCAGTCAGAGACTAGACCATATGAAGAGCTTGGACA
GTCTGCCAACATCTCAGTCCTACTGTCCACCCACCTATAGCACCACAGGCTACAGTATGGACCCTGTCAC
AGGCTACCAATATGGGCAGTATGGACAAAGTGCCTTTCATTATCTCAAGCCAGATATCGCGTAGTAATGA
ACTAGTCCGTAACTTGAAAGTATTTCGATTTCTTGGCTTTATATATCTTGTGGAAAGGACGACCGAGCGT
TAGTCCTGCCTCATCG
