>Addgene plasmid #144057 | TFORF2646 | depositor partial sequence | sequence record 284296 | Barcode
CCGAGCGTTAGTCCTGCCTCATCG
